>Addgene plasmid #225594 | pGEL1023 | addgene full sequence | sequence record 456265 | Addgene NGS Result
AAAGTACTTTGATCCAACCCCTCCGCTGCTATAGTGCAGTCGGCTTCTGACGTTCAGTGCAGCCGTCTTC
TGAAAACGACATGTCGCACAAGTCCTAAGTTACGCGACAGGCTGCCGCCCTGCCCTTTTCCTGGCGTTTT
CTTGTCGCGTGTTTTAGTCGCATAAAGTAGAATACTTGCGACTAGAACCGGAGACATTACGCCATGAACA
AGAGCGCCGCCGCTGGCCTGCTGGGCTATGCCCGCGTCAGCACCGACGACCAGGACTTGACCAACCAACG
GGCCGAACTGCACGCGGCCGGCTGCACCAAGCTGTTTTCCGAGAAGATCACCGGCACCAGGCGCGACCGC
CCGGAGCTGGCCAGGATGCTTGACCACCTACGCCCTGGCGACGTTGTGACAGTGACCAGGCTAGACCGCC
TGGCCCGCAGCACCCGCGACCTACTGGACATTGCCGAGCGCATCCAGGAGGCCGGCGCGGGCCTGCGTAG
CCTGGCAGAGCCGTGGGCCGACACCACCACGCCGGCCGGCCGCATGGTGTTGACCGTGTTCGCCGGCATT
GCCGAGTTCGAGCGTTCCCTAATCATCGACCGCACCCGGAGCGGGCGCGAGGCCGCCAAGGCCCGAGGCG
TGAAGTTTGGCCCCCGCCCTACCCTCACCCCGGCACAGATCGCGCACGCCCGCGAGCTGATCGACCAGGA
AGGCCGCACCGTGAAAGAGGCGGCTGCACTGCTTGGCGTGCATCGCTCGACCCTGTACCGCGCACTTGAG
CGCAGCGAGGAAGTGACGCCCACCGAGGCCAGGCGGCGCGGTGCCTTCCGTGAGGACGCATTGACCGAGG
CCGACGCCCTGGCGGCCGCCGAGAATGAACGCCAAGAGGAACAAGCATGAAACCGCACCAGGACGGCCAG
GACGAACCGTTTTTCATTACCGAAGAGATCGAGGCGGAGATGATCGCGGCCGGGTACGTGTTCGAGCCGC
CCGCGCACGGCTCAACCGTGCGGCTGCATGAAATCCTGGCCGGTTTGTCTGATGCCAAGCTGGCGGCCTG
GCCGGCCAGCTTGGCCGCTGAAGAAACCGAGCGCCGCCGTCTAAAAAGGTGATGTGTATTTGAGTAAAAC
AGCTTGCGTCATGCGGTCGCTGCGTATATGATGCGATGAGTAAATAAACAAATACGCAAGGGGAACGCAT
GAAGGTTATCGCTGTACTTAACCAGAAAGGCGGGTCAGGCAAGACGACCATCGCAACCCATCTAGCCCGC
GCCCTGCAACTCGCCGGGGCCGATGTTCTGTTAGTCGATTCCGATCCCCAGGGCAGTGCCCGCGATTGGG
CGGCCGTGCGGGAAGATCAACCGCTAACCGTTGTCGGCATCGACCGCCCGACGATTGACCGCGACGTGAA
GGCCATCGGCCGGCGCGACTTCGTAGTGATCGACGGAGCGCCCCAGGCGGCGGACTTGGCTGTGTCCGCG
ATCAAGGCAGCCGACTTCGTGCTGATTCCGGTGCAGCCAAGCCCTTACGACATATGGGCCACCGCCGACC
TGGTGGAGCTGGTTAAGCAGCGCATTGAGGTCACGGATGGAAGGCTACAAGCGGCCTTTGTCGTGTCGCG
GGCGATCAAAGGCACGCGCATCGGCGGTGAGGTTGCCGAGGCGCTGGCCGGGTACGAGCTGCCCATTCTT
GAGTCCCGTATCACGCAGCGCGTGAGCTACCCAGGCACTGCCGCCGCCGGCACAACCGTTCTTGAATCAG
AACCCGAGGGCGACGCTGCCCGCGAGGTCCAGGCGCTGGCCGCTGAAATTAAATCAAAACTCATTTGAGT
TAATGAGGTAAAGAGAAAATGAGCAAAAGCACAAACACGCTAAGTGCCGGCCGTCCGAGCGCACGCAGCA
GCAAGGCTGCAACGTTGGCCAGCCTGGCAGACACGCCAGCCATGAAGCGGGTCAACTTTCAGTTGCCGGC
GGAGGATCACACCAAGCTGAAGATGTACGCGGTACGCCAAGGCAAGACCATTACCGAGCTGCTATCTGAA
TACATCGCGCAGCTACCAGAGTAAATGAGCAAATGAATAAATGAGTAGATGAATTTTAGCGGCTAAAGGA
GGCGGCATGGAAAATCAAGAACAACCAGGCACCGACGCCGTGGAATGCCCCATGTGTGGAGGAACGGGCG
GTTGGCCAGGCGTAAGCGGCTGGGTTGCCTGCCGGCCCTGCAATGGCACTGGAACCCCCAAGCCCGAGGA
ATCGGCGTGAGCGGTCGCAAACCATCCGGCCCGGTACAAATCGGCGCGGCGCTGGGTGATGACCTGGTGG
AGAAGTTGAAGGCCGCGCAGGCCGCCCAGCGGCAACGCATCGAGGCAGAAGCACGCCCCGGTGAATCGTG
GCAAGCGGCCGCTGATCGAATCCGCAAAGAATCCCGGCAACCGCCGGCAGCCGGTGCGCCGTCGATTAGG
AAGCCGCCCAAGGGCGACGAGCAACCAGATTTTTTCGTTCCGATGCTCTATGACGTGGGCACCCGCGATA
GTCGCAGCATCATGGACGTGGCCGTTTTCCGTCTGTCGAAGCGTGACCGACGAGCTGGCGAGGTGATCCG
CTACGAGCTTCCAGACGGGCACGTAGAGGTTTCCGCAGGGCCGGCCGGCATGGCCAGTGTGTGGGATTAC
GACCTGGTACTGATGGCGGTTTCCCATCTAACCGAATCCATGAACCGATACCGGGAAGGGAAGGGAGACA
AGCCCGGCCGCGTGTTCCGTCCACACGTTGCGGACGTACTCAAGTTCTGCCGGCGAGCCGATGGCGGAAA
GCAGAAAGACGACCTGGTAGAAACCTGCATTCGGTTAAACACCACGCACGTTGCCATGCAGCGTACGAAG
AAGGCCAAGAACGGCCGCCTGGTGACGGTATCCGAGGGTGAAGCCTTGATTAGCCGCTACAAGATCGTAA
AGAGCGAAACCGGGCGGCCGGAGTACATCGAGATCGAGCTAGCTGATTGGATGTACCGCGAGATCACAGA
AGGCAAGAACCCGGACGTGCTGACGGTTCACCCCGATTACTTTTTGATCGATCCCGGCATCGGCCGTTTT
CTCTACCGCCTGGCACGCCGCGCCGCAGGCAAGGCAGAAGCCAGATGGTTGTTCAAGACGATCTACGAAC
GCAGTGGCAGCGCCGGAGAGTTCAAGAAGTTCTGTTTCACCGTGCGCAAGCTGATCGGGTCAAATGACCT
GCCGGAGTACGATTTGAAGGAGGAGGCGGGGCAGGCTGGCCCGATCCTAGTCATGCGCTACCGCAACCTG
ATCGAGGGCGAAGCATCCGCCGGTTCCTAATGTACGGAGCAGATGCTAGGGCAAATTGCCCTAGCAGGGG
AAAAAGGTCGAAAAGGCCTCTTTCCTGTGGATAGCACGTACATTGGGAACCCAAAGCCGTACATTGGGAA
CCGGAACCCGTACATTGGGAACCCAAAGCCGTACATTGGGAACCGGTCACACATGTAAGTGACTGATATA
AAAGAGAAAAAAGGCGATTTTTCCGCCTAAAACTCTTTAAAACTTATTAAAACTCTTAAAACCCGCCTGG
CCTGTGCATAACTGTCTGGCCAGCGCACAGCCCAAGAGCTGCAAAAAGCGCCTACCCTTCGGTCGCTGCG
CTCCCTACGCCCCGCCGCTTCGCGTCGGCCTATCGCGGCCGCTGGCCGCTCAAAAATGGCTGGCCTACGG
CCAGGCAATCTACCAGGGCGCGGACAAGCCGCGCCGTCGCCACTCGACCGCCGGCGCCCACATCAAGGCA
CCCTGCCTCGCGCGTTTCGGTGATGACGGTGAAAACCTCTGACACATGCAGCTCCCGGAAACGGTCACAG
CTTGTCTGTAAGCGGATGCCGGGAGCAGACAAGCCCGTCAGGGCGCGTCAGCGGGTGTTGGCGGGTGTCG
GGGCGCAGCCATGACCCAGTCACGTAGCGATAGCGGAGTGTATACTGGCTTAACTATGCGGCATCAGAGC
AGATTGTACTGAGAGTGCACCATATGCGGTGTGAAATACCGCACAGATGCGTAAGGAGAAAATACCGCAT
CAGGCCCTCTTCCGCTTCCTCGCTCACTGACTCGCTGCGCTCGGTCGTTCGGCTGCGGCGAGCGGTATCA
GCTCACTCAAAGGCGGTAATACGGTTATCCACAGAATCAGGGGATAACGCAGGAAAGAACATGTGAGCAA
AAGGCCAGCAAAAGGCCAGGAACCGTAAAAAGGCCGCGTTGCTGGCGTTTTTCCATAGGCTCCGCCCCCC
TGACGAGCATCACAAAAATCGACGCTCAAGTCAGAGGTGGCGAAACCCGACAGGACTATAAAGATACCAG
GCGTTTCCCCCTGGAAGCTCCCTCGTGCGCTCTCCTGTTCCGACCCTGCCGCTTACCGGATACCTGTCCG
CCTTTCTCCCTTCGGGAAGCGTGGCGCTTTCTCATAGCTCACGCTGTAGGTATCTCAGTTCGGTGTAGGT
CGTTCGCTCCAAGCTGGGCTGTGTGCACGAACCCCCCGTTCAGCCCGACCGCTGCGCCTTATCCGGTAAC
TATCGTCTTGAGTCCAACCCGGTAAGACACGACTTATCGCCACTGGCAGCAGCCACTGGTAACAGGATTA
GCAGAGCGAGGTATGTAGGCGGTGCTACAGAGTTCTTGAAGTGGTGGCCTAACTACGGCTACACTAGAAG
GACAGTATTTGGTATCTGCGCTCTGCTGAAGCCAGTTACCTTCGGAAAAAGAGTTGGTAGCTCTTGATCC
GGCAAACAAACCACCGCTGGTAGCGGTGGTTTTTTTGTTTGCAAGCAGCAGATTACGCGCAGAAAAAAAG
GATCTCAAGAAGATCCTTTGATCTTTTCTACGGGGTCTGACGCTCAGTGCTGAGAGATCCCCTCATAATT
TCCCCAAAGCGTAACCATGTGTGAATAAATTTTGAGCTAGTAGGGTTGCAGCCACGAGTAAGTCTTCCCT
TGTTATTGTGTAGCCAGAATGCCGCAAAACTTCCATGCCTAAGCGAACTGTTGAGAGTACGTTTCGATTT
CTGACTGTGTTAGCCTGGAAGTGCTTGTCCCAACCTTGTTTCTGAGCATGAACGCCCGCAAGCCAACATG
TTAGTTGAAGCATCAGGGCGATTAGCAGCATGATATCAAAACGCTCTGAGCTGCTCGTTCGGCTATGGCG
TAGGCCTAGTCCGTAGGCAGGACTTTTCAAGTCTCGGAAGGTTTCTTCAATCTGCATTCGCTTCGAATAG
ATATTAACAAGTTGTTTGGGTGTTCGAATTTCAACAGGTAAGTTAGTTGCTAGAATCCATGGCTCCTTTG
CCGACGCTGAGTAGATTTTAGGTGACGGGTGGTGACAATGAGTCCGTGTCGAGCGCTGATTTTTTCGGCC
TTTAGAGCGAGATTTATACAATAGAATTTGGCATGAGATTGGATTGCTTTTAGTCAGCCTCTTATAGCCT
AAAGTCTTTGAGTGACTAGATGACATATCATGTAAGTTGCTGATAGGTTTCCAGTTTTCCGCTCCTAGGT
CTGCATATTGTACTTTTCCTCTTACTCGACTTAACCAGTACCAACCCAGCTTCTCAACGGATTTATACCA
TGGCACTTTAAAGCCAGCATCACTGACAATGAGCGGTGTGGTGTTACTCGGTAGAATGCTCGCAAGGTCG
GCTAGAAATTGGTCATGAGCTTTCTTTGAACATTGCTCTGAAAGCGGGAACGCTTTCTCATAAAGAGTAA
CAGAACGACCGTGTAGTGCGACTGAAGCTCGCAATACCATAAGCCGTTTTTGCTCACGGATATCAGACCA
GTCAACAAGTACAATGGGCATCGTATTGCCCGAACAGATAAAGCTAGCATGCCAACGGTATACAGCGAGT
CGCTCTTTGTGGAGGTGACGATTACCTAACAATCGGTCGATTCGTTTGATGTTATGTTTTGTTCTCGCTT
TGGTTGGCAGGTTACGGCCAAGTTCGGTAAGAGTGAGAGTTTTACAGTCAAGTAAGGCGTGGCAAGCCAA
CGTTAAGCTGTTGAGTCGTTTTAAGTGTAATTCGGGGCAGAATTGGTAAAGAGAGTCGTGTAAAATATCG
AGTTCGCACATTTTGTTGTCTGATTATTGATTTTTGGCGAAACCATTTGATCATATGACAAGATGTGTAT
CTACCTTAACTTAATGATTTTGATAAAAATCATTAGGGGATTCATCAGCGCTCAGTGGAACGAAAACTCA
CGTTAAGGGATTTTGGTCATGCATTCTAGGTACTAAAACAATTCATCCAGTAAAATATAATATTTTATTT
TCTCCCAATCAGGCTTGATCCCCAGTAAGTCAAAAAATAGCTCGACATACTGTTCTTCCCCGATATCCTC
CCTGATCGACCGGACGCAGAAGGCAATGTCATACCACTTGTCCGCCCTGCCGCTTCTCCCAAGATCAATA
AAGCCACTTACTTTGCCATCTTTCACAAAGATGTTGCTGTCTCCCAGGTCGCCGTGGGAAAAGACAAGTT
CCTCTTCGGGCTTTTCCGTCTTTAAAAAATCATACAGCTCGCGCGGATCTTTAAATGGAGTGTCTTCTTC
CCAGTTTTCGCAATCCACATCGGCCAGATCGTTATTCAGTAAGTAATCCAATTCGGCTAAGCGGCTGTCT
AAGCTATTCGTATAGGGACAATCCGATATGTCGATGGAGTGAAAGAGCCTGATGCACTCCGCATACAGCT
CGATAATCTTTTCAGGGCTTTGTTCATCTTCATACTCTTCCGAGCAAAGGACGCCATCGGCCTCACTCAT
GAGCAGATTGCTCCAGCCATCATGCCGTTCAAAGTGCAGGACCTTTGGAACAGGCAGCTTTCCTTCCAGC
CATAGCATCATGTCCTTTTCCCGTTCCACATCATAGGTGGTCCCTTTATACCGGCTGTCCGTCATTTTTA
AATATAGGTTTTCATTTTCTCCCACCAGCTTATATACCTTAGCAGGAGACATTCCTTCCGTATCTTTTAC
GCAGCGGTATTTTTCGATCAGTTTTTTCAATTCCGGTGATATTCTCATTTTAGCCATTTATTATTTCCTT
CCTCTTTTCTACAGTATTTAAAGATACCCCAAGAAGCTAATTATAACAAGACGAACTCCAATTCACTGTT
CCTTGCATTCTAAAACCTTAAATACCAGAAAACAGCTTTTTCAAAGTTGTTTTCAAAGTTGGCGTATAAC
ATAGTATCGACGGAGCCGATTTTGAAACCGCGGTGATCACAGGCAGCAACGCTCTGTCATCGTTACAATC
AACATGCTACCCTCCGCGAGATCATCCGTGTTTCAAACCCGGCAGCTTAGTTGCCGTTCTTCCGAATAGC
ATCGGTAACATGAGCAAAGTCTGCCGCCTTACAACGGCTCTCCCGCTGACGCCGTCCCGGACTGATGGGC
TGCCTGTATCGAGTGGTGATTTTGTGCCGAGCTGCCGGTCGGGGAGCTGTTGGCTGGCTGGTGGCAGGAT
ATATTGTGGTGTAAACAAATTGACGCTTAGACAACTTAATAACACATTGCGGACGTTTTTAATGTACTGA
ATTAACGCCGAATTAATTCGGGGGATCTGGATTTTAGTACTGGATTTTGGTTTTAGGAATTAGAAATTTT
ATTGATAGAAGTATTTTACAAATACAAATACATACTAAGGGTTTCTTATATGCTCAACACATGAGCGAAA
CCCTATAGGAACCCTAATTCCCTTATCTGGGAACTACTCACACATTATTATGGAGAAACTCGAGCTTGTC
GATCGACAGATCCCGGTCGGCATCTACTCTATTTCTTTGCCCTCGGACGAGTGCTGGGGCGTCGGTTTCC
ACTATCGGCGAGTACTTCTACACAGCCATCGGTCCAGACGGCCGCGCTTCTGCGGGCGATTTGTGTACGC
CCGACAGTCCCGGCTCCGGATCGGACGATTGCGTCGCATCGACCCTGCGCCCAAGCTGCATCATCGAAAT
TGCCGTCAACCAAGCTCTGATAGAGTTGGTCAAGACCAATGCGGAGCATATACGCCCGGAGTCGTGGCGA
TCCTGCAAGCTCCGGATGCCTCCGCTCGAAGTAGCGCGTCTGCTGCTCCATACAAGCCAACCACGGCCTC
CAGAAGAAGATGTTGGCGACCTCGTATTGGGAATCCCCGAACATCGCCTCGCTCCAGTCAATGACCGCTG
TTATGCGGCCATTGTCCGTCAGGACATTGTTGGAGCCGAAATCCGCGTGCACGAGGTGCCGGACTTCGGG
GCAGTCCTCGGCCCAAAGCATCAGCTCATCGAGAGCCTGCGCGACGGACGCACTGACGGTGTCGTCCATC
ACAGTTTGCCAGTGATACACATGGGGATCAGCAATCGCGCATATGAAATCACGCCATGTAGTGTATTGAC
CGATTCCTTGCGGTCCGAATGGGCCGAACCCGCTCGTCTGGCTAAGATCGGCCGCAGCGATCGCATCCAT
GGCCTCCGCGACCGGCTGCAGAACAGCGGGCAGTTCGGTTTCAGGCAGGTCTTGCAACGTGACACCCTGT
GCACGGCGGGAGATGCAATAGGTCAGGCTCTCGCTGAATTCCCCAATGTCAAGCACTTCCGGAATCGGGA
GCGCGGCCGATGCAAAGTGCCGATAAACATAACGATCTTTGTAGAAACCATCGGCGCAGCTATTTACCCG
CAGGACATATCCACGCCCTCCTACATCGAAGCTGAAAGCACGAGATTCTTCGCCCTCCGAGAGCTGCATC
AGGTCGGACACGCTGTCGAACTTTTCGATCAGAAACTTCTCGACAGACGTCGCGGTGAGTTCAGGCTTTT
TCATATCTCATTGCCCCCCGGATCTGCGAAAGCTCGAGAGAGATAGATTTGTAGAGAGAGACTGGTGATT
TCAGCGTGTCCTCTCCAAATGAAATGAACTTCCTTATATAGAGGAAGGGTCTTGCGAAGGATAGTGGGAT
TGTGCGTCATCCCTTACGTCAGTGGAGATATCACATCAATCCACTTGCTTTGAAGACGTGGTTGGAACGT
CTTCTTTTTCCACGATGCTCCTCGTGGGTGGGGGTCCATCTTTGGGACCACTGTCGGCAGAGGCATCTTG
AACGATAGCCTTTCCTTTATCGCAATGATGGCATTTGTAGGTGCCACCTTCCTTTTCTACTGTCCTTTTG
ATGAAGTGACAGATAGCTGGGCAATGGAATCCGAGGAGGTTTCCCGATATTACCCTTTGTTGAAAAGTCT
CAATAGCCCTTTGGTCTTCTGAGACTGTATCTTTGATATTCTTGGAGTAGACGAGAGTGTCGTGCTCCAC
CATGTTGGCAAGCTGCTCTAGCCAATACGCAAACCGCCTCTCCCCGCGCGTTGGCCGATTCATTAATGCA
GCTGGCACGACAGGTTTCCCGACTGGAAAGCGGGCAGTGAGCGCAACGCAATTAATGTGAGTTAGCTCAC
TCATTAGGCACCCCAGGCTTTACACTTTATGCTTCCGGCTCGTATGTTGTGTGGAATTGTGAGCGGATAA
CAATTTCACACAGGAAACAGCTATGACATGATTACGAATTCGAGCTCGGTACCCGGGGATCGGCGCGCCT
GCAGTGCAGCGTGACCCGGTCGTGCCCCTCTCTAGAGATAATGAGCATTGCATGTCTAAGTTATAAAAAA
TTACCACATATTTTTTTTGTCACACTTGTTTGAAGTGCAGTTTATCTATCTTTATACATATATTTAAACT
TTACTCTACGAATAATATAATCTATAGTACTACAATAATATCAGTGTTTTAGAGAATCATATAAATGAAC
AGTTAGACATGGTCTAAAGGACAATTGAGTATTTTGACAACAGGACTCTACAGTTTTATCTTTTTAGTGT
GCATGTGTTCTCCTTTTTTTTTGCAAATAGCTTCACCTATATAATACTTCATCCATTTTATTAGTACATC
CATTTAGGGTTTAGGGTTAATGGTTTTTATAGACTAATTTTTTTAGTACATCTATTTTATTCTATTTTAG
CCTCTAAATTAAGAAAACTAAAACTCTATTTTAGTTTTTTTATTTAATAATTTAGATATAAAATAGAATA
AAATAAAGTGACTAAAAATTAAACAAATACCCTTTAAGAAATTAAAAAAACTAAGGAAACATTTTTCTTG
TTTCGAGTAGATAATGCCAGCCTGTTAAACGCCGTCGACGAGTCTAACGGACACCAACCAGCGAACCAGC
AGCGTCGCGTCGGGCCAAGCGAAGCAGACGGCACGGCATCTCTGTCGCTGCCTCTGGACCCCTCTCGAGA
GTTCCGCTCCACCGTTGGACTTGCTCCGCTGTCGGCATCCAGAAATTGCGTGGCGGAGCGGCAGACGTGA
GCCGGCACGGCAGGCGGCCTCCTCCTCCTCTCACGGCACCGGCAGCTACGGGGGATTCCTTTCCCACCGC
TCCTTCGCTTTCCCTTCCTCGCCCGCCGTAATAAATAGACACCCCCTCCACACCCTCTTTCCCCAACCTC
GTGTTGTTCGGAGCGCACACACACACAACCAGATCTCCCCCAAATCCACCCGTCGGCACCTCCGCTTCAA
GGTACGCCGCTCGTCCTCCCCCCCCCCCCTCTCTACCTTCTCTAGATCGGCGTTCCGGTCCATGGTTAGG
GCCCGGTAGTTCTACTTCTGTTCATGTTTGTGTTAGATCCGTGTTTGTGTTAGATCCGTGCTGCTAGCGT
TCGTACACGGATGCGACCTGTACGTCAGACACGTTCTGATTGCTAACTTGCCAGTGTTTCTCTTTGGGGA
ATCCTGGGATGGCTCTAGCCGTTCCGCAGACGGGATCGATTTCATGATTTTTTTTGTTTCGTTGCATAGG
GTTTGGTTTGCCCTTTTCCTTTATTTCAATATATGCCGTGCACTTGTTTGTCGGGTCATCTTTTCATGCT
TTTTTTTGTCTTGGTTGTGATGATGTGGTCTGGTTGGGCGGTCGTTCTAGATCGGAGTAGAATTAATTCT
GTTTCAAACTACCTGGTGGATTTATTAATTTTGGATCTGTATGTGTGTGCCATACATATTCATAGTTACG
AATTGAAGATGATGGATGGAAATATCGATCTAGGATAGGTATACATGTTGATGCGGGTTTTACTGATGCA
TATACAGAGATGCTTTTTGTTCGCTTGGTTGTGATGATGTGGTGTGGTTGGGCGGTCGTTCATTCGTTCT
AGATCGGAGTAGAATACTGTTTCAAACTACCTGGTGTATTTATTAATTTTGGAACTGTATGTGTGTGTCA
TACATCTTCATAGTTACGAGTTTAAGATGGATGGAAATATCGATCTAGGATAGGTATACATGTTGATGTG
GGTTTTACTGATGCATATACATGATGGCATATGCAGCATCTATTCATATGCTCTAACCTTGAGTACCTAT
CTATTATAATAAACAAGTATGTTTTATAATTATTTTGATCTTGATATACTTGGATGATGGCATATGCAGC
AGCTATATGTGGATTTTTTTAGCCCTGCCTTCATACGCTATTTATTTGCTTGGTACTGTTTCTTTTGTCG
ATGCTCACCCTGTTGTTTGGTGTTACTTCCTGCAGGCCGCCATGGCTCCTAAGAAGAAGCGGAAGGTTGG
TATTCACGGGGTGCCTGCGGCTATCATTGGCCGGGATTTCAATATGTACTACCAGAACCTCACCAAGATG
TACCCAATCTCCAAGACACTCAGGAACGAGCTGATTCCTGTGGGCAAGACCCTGGAGAATATCCGCAAGA
ACGGCATTCTGGAGGCCGACATCCAGCGGAAGGCGGATTACGAGCACGTGAAGAAGCTCATGGACAACTA
CCATAAGCAGCTCATCAACGAGGCCCTCCAGGGCGTCCACCTCTCAGACCTGTCTGATGCGTACGACCTC
TACTTCAACCTGTCCAAGGAGAAGAATAGCGTGGATGCCTTCTCAAAGTGCCAGGACAAGCTCCGCAAGG
AGATCGTCAGCCTCCTGAAGAACCATGAGAATTTCCCAAAGATTGGCAACAAGGAGATCATTAAGCTCCT
GCAGTCACTCTACGACAATGATACCGACTACAAGGCGCTGGACTCCTTCAGCAACTTCTACACATACTTC
TCCAGCTACAATGAGGTGAGGAAGAACCTCTACTCCGACGAGGAGAAGTCATCTACAGTCGCCTACCGCC
TGATCAACGAGAATCTCCCTAAGTTCCTGGACAACATTAAGGCCTACGCGATCGCCAAGAAGGCCGGCGT
GCGCGCCGAGGGCCTCTCAGAGGAGGATCAGGACTGCCTGTTCATCATTGAGACATTCGAGCGGACCCTC
ACACAGGATGGCATTGACAACTACAATGCCGCGATCGGCAAGCTCAACACAGCGATTAACCTGTTCAATC
AGCAGAACAAGAAGCAGGAGGGCTTCCGGAAGGTCCCTCAGATGAAGTGCCTCTACAAGCAGATCCTGTC
TGATAGGGAGGAGGCCTTCATTGACGAGTTCTCCGACGATGAGGATCTCATCACCAATATTGAGAGCTTC
GCGGAGAACATGAATGTGTTCCTGAACTCAGAGATCATTACAGACTTCAAGATCGCCCTCGTCGAGTCCG
ATGGCAGCCTGGTGTACATTAAGAATGACGTGTCCAAGACCTCCTTCTCCAACATCGTGTTCGGCTCCTG
GAATGCCATTGATGAGAAGCTCTCCGACGAGTACGACCTGGCGAACTCCAAGAAGAAGAAGGACGAGAAG
TACTACGAGAAGCGCCAGAAGGAGCTGAAGAAGAACAAGTCCTACGACCTGGAGACAATCATCGGCCTGT
TCGACGATAACTCTGATGTGATCGGCAAGTACATTGAGAAGCTGGAGTCCGACATCACAGCGATTGCCGA
GGCGAAGAATGATTTCGACGAGATCGTCCTCAGGAAGCACGACAAGAACAAGAGCCTGCGCAAGAACACC
AATGCCGTGGAGGCGATTAAGTCATACCTCGATACAGTCAAGGACTTCGAGAGGGATATCAAGCTGATTA
ATGGCTCTGGCCAGGAGGTGGAGAAGAACCTCGTGGTCTACGCCGAGCAGGAGAACATCCTGGCGGAGAT
TAAGAATGTCGATTCTCTCTACAATATGTCCAGGAACTACCTGACCCAGAAGCCTTTCTCCACAGAGAAG
TTCAAGCTCAACTTCAATCGCGCGACCCTCCTGAATGGCTGGGACAAGAACAAGGAGACAGATAATCTCG
GCATCCTGTTCGAGAAGGATGGCATGTACTACCTCGGCATTATGAATACCAAGGCCAACAAGATCTTCGT
GAACATTCCGAAGGCGACATCCAATGACGTGTACCACAAGGTCAACTACAAGCTCCTGCCGGGCCCAAAT
AAGATGCTCCCGAAGGTGTTCTTCGCCCAGTCTAACCTGGACTACTACAAGCCATCCGAGGAGCTGCTGG
CCAAGTACAAGGCGGGCACCCACAAGAAGGGCGACAACTTCTCCCTGGAGGACTGCCATGCCCTGATCGA
CTTCTTCAAGGCGTCCATTGAGAAGCATCCAGATTGGTCCAGCTTCGGCTTCGAGTTCAGCGAGACATGC
ACATACGAGGACCTCTCAGGCTTCTACAGGGAGGTGGAGAAGCAGGGCTACAAGATCACCTACACAGATG
TGGACGCCGATTACATTACCAGCCTGGTCGAGAGGGACGAGCTGTACCTGTTCCAGATCTACAATAAGGA
CTTCTCACCGTACTCTAAGGGCAACCTCAATCTGCACACAATCTACCTCCAGATGCTGTTCGATCAGCGC
AATCTCAACAATGTGGTCTACAAGCTGAACGGCGAGGCGGAGGTGTTCTACAGGCCAGCGAGCATCAACG
ATGAGGAGGTCATCATTCACAAGGCCGGCGAGGAGATTAAGAACAAGAATTCTAAGAGGGCGGTGGACAA
GCCAACCTCCAAGTTCGGCTACGACATCATTAAGGATAGGCGCTACTCAAAGGATAAGTTCATGCTCCAT
ATCCCTGTGACCATGAACTTCGGCGTCGACGAGACACGGAGGTTCAATGACGTGGTCAACGATGCGCTGC
GGAATGATGAGAAGGTGAGGGTCATCGGCATTGACAGGGGCGAGCGCAACCTCCTCTACGTGGTCGTGGT
CGACACCGATGGCACAATCCTGGAGCAGATTTCCCTGAATAGCATCATTAACAATGAGTACTCTATCGAG
ACAGATTACCATAAGCTCCTGGACGAGAAGGAGGGCGACCGCGATCGGGCCAGGAAGAACTGGACCACAA
TCGAGAATATTAAGGAGCTGAAGGAGGGCTACCTGTCCCAGGTGGTCAACGTGATCGCCAAGCTCGTCCT
GAAGTACAATGCGATCATTTGCCTGGAGGACCTCAACTTCGGCTTCAAGCGCGGCCGGCAGAAGGTGGAG
AAGCAGGTCTACCAGAAGTTCGAGAAGATGCTCATCGACAAGCTCAATTACCTCGTGATCGATAAGTCCC
GCAAGCAGGACAAGCCAGAGGAGTTCGGCGGCGCCCTGAACGCGCTCCAGCTGACCTCAAAGTTCACATC
TTTCAAGGATATGGGCAAGCAGACCGGCATCATCTACTACGTCCCTGCCTACCTCACATCCAAGATCGAC
CCGACCACAGGCTTCGCGAATCTGTTCTACGTGAAGTACGAGAACGTCGAGAAGGCCAAGGAGTTCTTCA
GCAGGTTCGATTCCATCAGCTACAACAATGAGTCAGGCTACTTCGAGTTCGCCTTCGATTACAAGAAGTT
CACCGACAGGGCATGCGGCGCGCGGAGCCAGTGGACCGTGTGCACATACGGCGAGAGGATCATTAAGTTC
CGCAATACCGAGAAGAACAATAGCTTCGACGATAAGACAATCGTCCTCTCAGAGGAGTTCAAGGAGCTGT
TCAGCATCTACGGCATTTCATACGAGGACGGCGCCGAGCTGAAGAACAAGATCATGTCTGTGGATGAGGC
GGACTTCTTCCGGTCCCTCACCAGGCTGTTCCAGCAGACAATGCAGATGCGCAATTCATCTAACGACGTC
ACCCGGGATTACATCATTTCCCCTATCATGAATGATCGGGGCGAGTTCTTCAACTCTGAGGCCTGCGACG
CGTCCAAGCCAAAGGACGCCGATGCGAATGGCGCCTTCAATATCGCCAGGAAGGGCCTCTGGGTGCTGGA
GCAGATTAGGAATACACCAAGCGGCGACAAGCTCAACCTGGCCATGTCAAATGCGGAGTGGCTGGAGTAC
GCCCAGAGGAACCAGATCAAGCGTCCTGCTGCCACCAAAAAGGCCGGACAGGCTAAGAAAAAGAAGTGAA
CGCGTACTCGAGTATATGAAGATGAAGATGAAATATTTGGTGTGTCAAATAAAAAGCTTGTGTGCTTAAG
TTTGTGTTTTTTTCTTGGCTTGTTGTGTTATGAATTTGTGGCTTTTTCTAATATTAAATGAATGTAAGAT
CACATTATAATGAATAAACAAATGTTTCTATAATCCATTGTGAATGTTTTGTTGGATCTCTTCTGCAGCA
TATAACTACTGTATGTGCTATGGTATGGACTATGGAATATGATTAAAGATAAGGAGCTCGGACGGCGCGC
CCACATCAGTCTCTGCACAAAGTGCATCCTGGGCTGCTTCAATTATAAAGCCCCATTCACCACATTTGCT
AGATAGTCGAAAAGCACCATCAATATTGAGCTTCAGGTATTTTTGGTTGTGTTGTGGTTGGATTGATTCT
AATATATACCAAATCAATATAATTCACTACCAAAATATACCATAGCCATCACAACTTTATTAATTTTGGT
AGCTTAAGATGGTATATATAATAACCAATTAACAACTGATTCTAATTTTACTACGGCCCAGTATCTACCA
ATACAAAACAACGAGTATGTTTTCTTCCGTCGTAATCGTACACAGTACAAAAAAACCTGGCCAGCCTTTC
TTGGGCTGGGGCTCTCTTTCGAAAGGTCACAAAACGTACACGGCAGTAACGCCGCTTCGCTGCGTGTTAA
CGGCCACCAACCCCGCCGTGAGCAAACGGCATCAGCTTTCCACCTCCTCGATATCTCCGCGGCGCCGTCT
GGACCCGCCCCCTTTCCGTTCCTTTCTTTCCTTCTCGCGTTTGCGTGGTGGGGACGGACTCCCCAAACCG
CCTCTCCCTCTCTTTATTTGTCTATATTCTCACTGGGCCCCACCCACCGCACCCCTGGGCCCACTCACGA
GTCCCCCCCTCCCCACCTATAAATACCCCACCCCCTCCTCGCCTCTTCCTCCATCAATCGAATCCCCAAA
ATCGCAGAGAAAAAAAAATCTCCCCTCGAAGCGAAGCGTCGAATCGCCTTCTCAAGGTATGCGATTTTCT
GATCCTCTCCGTTCCTCGCGTTTGATTTGATTTCCCGGCCTGTTCGTGATTGTGAGATGTTGTTGTTAGT
CTCCGTTTTGCGATCTGTGGTAGATTTGAACAGGGTTAGATGGGGTTCGCGTGGTATGCTGGATCTGTGA
TTATGAGCGATGCTGTTCGTGGTCCAAGTATTTATTGGTTCGGATCTAGAAGTAGAACTGTGCTAGGGTT
GTGATTTGTTCCGATCTGTTCAATCAGTAGGATTTAGTCTCTGTTTTTCTCGTTGATCCAAGTAGCAGCT
TCAGGTATATTTTGCTTAGGTTGTTTTTGATTCAGTCCCTCTAGTTGCATAGATTCTACTCTGTTCATGT
TTAATCTAAGGGCTGCGTCTTGTTGATTAGTGATTACATAGCATAGCTTTCAGGATATTTTACTTGCTTA
TGCCTATCTTATCAACTGTTGCACCTGTAAATTCTAGCCTATGTTAATTAACCTGCCTTATGTGCTCTCG
GGATAGTGCTAGTAGTTATTGAATCAGTTTGCCGATGGAATTCTAGTAGTTCATAGACCTGCAGATTATT
TTTGTGAACTCGAGCACGGTGCGACTCTCTATTTTGTTAGGTCACTGTTGGTGTTGATAGGTACACTGAT
GTTATTGTGGTTTAGATCGTGTATCTAACATATTGGAATAATTTGATTGACTGATTTCTGCTGTACTTGC
TTGGTATTGTTATAATTTCATGTTCATAGTTGCTGACCATGCTTCGGTAATTGTGTGTGCAGCCTGCAGG
AAATTACTGATGAGTCCGTGAGGACGAAACGAGTAAGCTCGTCTAATTTCTACTATGGTAGATGGAGACC
TTATATTCCCCAGAACATCAGGTTAATGGCGTTTTTGATGTCATTTTCGCGGTGGCTGAGATCAGCCACT
TCTTCCCCGATAACGGAAACCGGCACACTGGCCATATCGGTGGTCATCATGCGCCAGCTTTCATCCCCGA
TATGCACCACCGGGTAAAGTTCACGGGAGACTTTATCTGACAGCAGACGTGCACTGGCCAGGGGGATCAC
CATCCGTCGCCCGGGCGTGTCAATAATATCACTCTGTACATCCACAAACAGACGATAACGGCTCTCTCTT
TTATAGGTGTAAACCTTAAACTGCATTTCACCAGCCCCTGTTCTCGTCAGCAAAAGAGCCGTTCATTTCA
ATAAACCGGGCGACCTCAGCCATCCCTTCCTGATTTTCCGCTTTCCAGCGTTCGGCACGCAGACGACGGG
CTTCATTCTGCATGGTTGTGCTTACCAGACCGGAGATATTGACATCATATATGCCTTGAGCAACTGATAG
CTGTCGCTGTCAACTGTCACTGTAATACGCTGCTTCATAGCATACCTCTTTTTGACATACTTCGGGTATA
CATATCAGTATATATTCTTATACCGCAAAAATCAGCGCGCAAATACGCATACTGTTATCTGGCTTGGTCT
CAGGCCGGCATGGTCCCAGCCTCCTCGCTGGCGCCGGCTGGGCAACATGCTTCGGCATGGCGAATGGGAC
ACTCGAGTCCTAGACTTGTCCATCTTCTGGATTGGCCAAGTTAATTAATGTATGAAATAAAAGGATGCAC
ACATAGTGACATGCTAATCACTATAATGTGGGCATCAAAGTTGTGTGTTATGTGTAATTACTAATTATCT
GAATAAGAGAAAGAGATCATCCATATTTCTTATCCTAAATGAATGTCACGTGTCTTTATAATTCTTTGAT
GAACCAGATGCATTTTATTAACCAATTCCATATACATATAAATATTAATCATATATAATTAATATCAATT
GGGTTAGCAAAACAAATCTAGTCTAGGTGTGTTTTGCGAGCTCCCGGGGCGCGCCGATATCGAGCTCAGT
GTGGCACTGGCCGTCGTTTTACAACGTCGTGACTGGGAAAACCCTGGCGTTACCCAACTTAATCGCCTTG
CAGCACATCCCCCTTTCGCCAGCTGGCGTAATAGCGAAGAGGCCCGCACCGATCGCCCTTCCCAACAGTT
GCGCAGCCTGAATGGCGAATGCTAGAGCAGCTTGAGCTTGGATCAGATTGTCGTTTCCCGCCTTCAGTTT
AAACTATCAGTGTTTGACAGGATATATTGGCGGGTAAACCTAAGAGAAAAGAGCGTTTATTAGAATAATC
GGATATTTAAAAGGGCGTGAAAAGGTTTATCCGTTCGTCCATTTGTATGTGCATGCCAACCACAGGGTTC
CCCTCGGGATC
Features (pLannotate 1.2.2; 27 found; start..end, strand, type, name):
    228..629     +  CDS            Y4CG_SINFN (fragment): Protein inferred from homology: Swiss-Prot protein existence level 3. From Sinorhizobium fredii (strain NBRC 101917 / NGR234).
   1189..1818    +  CDS            pVS1 StaA: stability protein from the Pseudomonas plasmid pVS1 (Heeb et al., 2000)
   2247..3320    +  CDS            pVS1 RepA: replication protein from the Pseudomonas plasmid pVS1 (Heeb et al., 2000)
   3386..3580    +  rep_origin     pVS1 oriV: origin of replication for the Pseudomonas plasmid pVS1 (Heeb et al., 2000)
   3783..3822    +  CDS            rop (fragment): Rop protein, which maintains plasmids at low copy number; rop
   3924..4064    +  misc_feature   bom: basis of mobility region from pBR322
   4250..4838    -  rep_origin     ori: high-copy-number ColE1/pMB1/pBR322/pUC origin of replication
   6093..6162    +  ncRNA          RNA-OUT: Accession: RF00240 - RNA-OUT
   6263..7057    -  CDS            KanR: aminoglycoside phosphotransferase; aphA-3; confers resistance to kanamycin
   7482..7506    +  misc_feature   LB T-DNA repeat: left border repeat from nopaline C58 T-DNA
   7584..7758    -  polyA_signal   CaMV poly(A) signal: cauliflower mosaic virus polyadenylation signal
   7799..8824    -  CDS            HygR: aminoglycoside phosphotransferase from E. coli; aph(4)-Ia; confers resistance to hygromycin
   8897..9242    -  promoter       CaMV 35S promoter: strong constitutive promoter from cauliflower mosaic virus
   8899..8945    -  promoter       minimal CaMV 35S promoter: minimal 35S promoter from cauliflower mosaic virus
   9332..9420    +  CDS            lacI (fragment): lac repressor; lacI; The lac repressor binds to the lac operator to inhibit transcription in E. coli. This inhibition can be relieved by adding lactose or isopropyl-β-D-thiogalactopyranoside (IPTG).
   9433..9454    +  protein_bind   CAP binding site: CAP binding activates transcription in the presence of cAMP. E. coli catabolite activator protein
   9469..9499    +  promoter       lac promoter: promoter for the E. coli lac operon
   9503..9525    +  protein_bind   lac operator (fragment): The lac repressor binds to the lac operator to inhibit transcription in E. coli. This inhibition can be relieved by adding lactose or isopropyl-β-D-thiogalactopyranoside (IPTG). lac repressor encoded by lacI
   9556..9581    +  misc_feature   MCS (fragment): pUC18/19 multiple cloning site
   9589..11579   +  promoter       Ubi promoter: maize polyubiquitin gene promoter
  15345..15593   +  terminator     HSP terminator: efficient transcription terminator from the Arabidopsis thaliana heat shock protein 18.2 gene (Nagaya et al., 2010)
  17157..17180   +  misc_RNA       sTRSV HHRz (fragment): hammerhead ribozyme from the tobacco ringspot virus satellite RNA (Khvorova et al., 2003)
  17224..17526   -  CDS            ccdB: CCDB_ECOLI - Also known as G, letB, letD. Experimental evidence at protein level: Swiss-Prot protein existence level 1. Toxic component of a type II toxin-antitoxin (TA) system, functioning in plasmid maintainence. Responsible for the post- segregational killing (PSK) of plasmid-free cells, also referred to as a plasmid addiction system. Half-life of over 2 hours. Cell killing by CcdB is accompanied by filamentation, defects in chromosome and plasmid segregation, defects in cell division, formation of anucleate cells, decreased DNA synthesis and plasmid loss. Interferes with the activity of DN
  17531..17689   -  CDS            ccdA (fragment): CCDA_ECO57 - Also known as H, letA. Experimental evidence at protein level: Swiss-Prot protein existence level 1. Antitoxin component of a type II toxin-antitoxin (TA) system which inhibits the post-segregational killing (PSK) of plasmid-free cells, also referred to as a plasmid addiction system. Binds to and blocks the activity of CcdB; will also remove bound CcdB protein from the CcdB-GyrA complex by forming a CcdA-CcdB complex, a process termed rejuvenation. Functions as a transcriptional corepressor for the ccdAB operon, repression also requires CcdB (By similarity). From Escherichia coli
  17780..17845   -  intron         PDK intron (fragment): pdk; modified pyruvate orthophosphate dikinase intron from Flaveria trinervia 3.0
  18275..18429   +  CDS            lacZα (fragment): LacZα fragment of β-galactosidase; lacZ fragment
  18495..18519   +  misc_feature   RB T-DNA repeat: right border repeat from nopaline C58 T-DNA
