[The description below was written by a language model from this plasmid's Addgene catalogue record and pLannotate feature annotations shown in this document.]
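Description:
pGEL1023 is an empty-backbone CRISPR vector for rice genome editing built around the PrCas12a nuclease, constructed on the pTrans210d backbone. It has the layout of an Agrobacterium T-DNA binary vector, with nopaline-type left and right border repeats flanking the plant payload. Outside the borders it carries the pVS1 replication origin with its RepA and StaA functions, which in binary vectors of this type support maintenance in Agrobacterium. A ColE1/pMB1-type origin with the bom region allows propagation in E. coli. Bacterial selection is by kanamycin (aphA-3). The sequenced record is about 18.6 kb.

Within the T-DNA, a CaMV 35S promoter drives a hygromycin resistance gene ending in the CaMV polyadenylation signal, giving selection of transformed plant tissue. A maize polyubiquitin promoter faces a roughly 3.8 kb stretch that the automated annotation leaves unlabelled and that ends at the Arabidopsis HSP18.2 terminator. This is the expected position of the PrCas12a coding sequence named in the catalogue entry, but the feature table does not annotate it directly.

Another unannotated interval follows the terminator. After it come a fragment of a hammerhead ribozyme and a ccdB toxin gene with a partial ccdA. The ccdB cassette presumably acts as a counter-selectable placeholder that is replaced when a crRNA or crRNA array is cloned in. This would explain why the empty vector is grown in a ccdB-tolerant strain. The ribozyme suggests processing of the guide from a longer transcript, in keeping with the single transcript unit theme of the associated publication. The record does not state which promoter drives the guide region or which cloning sites are used. Small lac, lacZα and PDK intron fragments appear to be backbone remnants.
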