Addgene plasmid #225594: pGEL1023
Purpose: (Empty Backbone) The backbone vector for rice genome editing is based on PrCas12a
Depositing lab: Yong Zhang. Depositing organization: Southwest University (SWU). Publication: PAM-relaxed and temperature-tolerant CRISPR-Mb3Cas12a single transcript unit systems for efficient singular and multiplexed genome editing in rice, maize, and tomato. Liu S, He Y, Fan T, Zhu M, Qi C, Ma Y, Yang M, Yang L, Tang X, Zhou J, Zhong Z, An X, Qi Y, Zhang Y. Plant Biotechnol J. 2024 Oct 10. doi: 10.1111/pbi.14486. PubMed 39387219.
Backbone
  Vector backbone: pTrans210d
  Vector type: CRISPR
Growth in bacteria
  Bacterial resistance: Kanamycin, 50 μg/mL
  Growth temperature: 37°C
  Growth strain: ccdB Survival
  Copy number: Unknown
Terms and licenses: Academic/Nonprofit Terms; Industry Terms: Not Available to Industry
How to cite: pGEL1023 was a gift from Yong Zhang (Addgene plasmid # 225594 ; http://n2t.net/addgene:225594 ; RRID:Addgene_225594)
