>Addgene plasmid #225594 | pGEL1023 | depositor partial sequence | sequence record 442124 | PrCas12a sequence for pGEL1023
ATCATTGGCCGGGATTTCAATATGTACTACCAGAACCTCACCAAGATGTACCCAATCTCCAAGACACTCA
GGAACGAGCTGATTCCTGTGGGCAAGACCCTGGAGAATATCCGCAAGAACGGCATTCTGGAGGCCGACAT
CCAGCGGAAGGCGGATTACGAGCACGTGAAGAAGCTCATGGACAACTACCATAAGCAGCTCATCAACGAG
GCCCTCCAGGGCGTCCACCTCTCAGACCTGTCTGATGCGTACGACCTCTACTTCAACCTGTCCAAGGAGA
AGAATAGCGTGGATGCCTTCTCAAAGTGCCAGGACAAGCTCCGCAAGGAGATCGTCAGCCTCCTGAAGAA
CCATGAGAATTTCCCAAAGATTGGCAACAAGGAGATCATTAAGCTCCTGCAGTCACTCTACGACAATGAT
ACCGACTACAAGGCGCTGGACTCCTTCAGCAACTTCTACACATACTTCTCCAGCTACAATGAGGTGAGGA
AGAACCTCTACTCCGACGAGGAGAAGTCATCTACAGTCGCCTACCGCCTGATCAACGAGAATCTCCCTAA
GTTCCTGGACAACATTAAGGCCTACGCGATCGCCAAGAAGGCCGGCGTGCGCGCCGAGGGCCTCTCAGAG
GAGGATCAGGACTGCCTGTTCATCATTGAGACATTCGAGCGGACCCTCACACAGGATGGCATTGACAACT
ACAATGCCGCGATCGGCAAGCTCAACACAGCGATTAACCTGTTCAATCAGCAGAACAAGAAGCAGGAGGG
CTTCCGGAAGGTCCCTCAGATGAAGTGCCTCTACAAGCAGATCCTGTCTGATAGGGAGGAGGCCTTCATT
GACGAGTTCTCCGACGATGAGGATCTCATCACCAATATTGAGAGCTTCGCGGAGAACATGAATGTGTTCC
TGAACTCAGAGATCATTACAGACTTCAAGATCGCCCTCGTCGAGTCCGATGGCAGCCTGGTGTACATTAA
GAATGACGTGTCCAAGACCTCCTTCTCCAACATCGTGTTCGGCTCCTGGAATGCCATTGATGAGAAGCTC
TCCGACGAGTACGACCTGGCGAACTCCAAGAAGAAGAAGGACGAGAAGTACTACGAGAAGCGCCAGAAGG
AGCTGAAGAAGAACAAGTCCTACGACCTGGAGACAATCATCGGCCTGTTCGACGATAACTCTGATGTGAT
CGGCAAGTACATTGAGAAGCTGGAGTCCGACATCACAGCGATTGCCGAGGCGAAGAATGATTTCGACGAG
ATCGTCCTCAGGAAGCACGACAAGAACAAGAGCCTGCGCAAGAACACCAATGCCGTGGAGGCGATTAAGT
CATACCTCGATACAGTCAAGGACTTCGAGAGGGATATCAAGCTGATTAATGGCTCTGGCCAGGAGGTGGA
GAAGAACCTCGTGGTCTACGCCGAGCAGGAGAACATCCTGGCGGAGATTAAGAATGTCGATTCTCTCTAC
AATATGTCCAGGAACTACCTGACCCAGAAGCCTTTCTCCACAGAGAAGTTCAAGCTCAACTTCAATCGCG
CGACCCTCCTGAATGGCTGGGACAAGAACAAGGAGACAGATAATCTCGGCATCCTGTTCGAGAAGGATGG
CATGTACTACCTCGGCATTATGAATACCAAGGCCAACAAGATCTTCGTGAACATTCCGAAGGCGACATCC
AATGACGTGTACCACAAGGTCAACTACAAGCTCCTGCCGGGCCCAAATAAGATGCTCCCGAAGGTGTTCT
TCGCCCAGTCTAACCTGGACTACTACAAGCCATCCGAGGAGCTGCTGGCCAAGTACAAGGCGGGCACCCA
CAAGAAGGGCGACAACTTCTCCCTGGAGGACTGCCATGCCCTGATCGACTTCTTCAAGGCGTCCATTGAG
AAGCATCCAGATTGGTCCAGCTTCGGCTTCGAGTTCAGCGAGACATGCACATACGAGGACCTCTCAGGCT
TCTACAGGGAGGTGGAGAAGCAGGGCTACAAGATCACCTACACAGATGTGGACGCCGATTACATTACCAG
CCTGGTCGAGAGGGACGAGCTGTACCTGTTCCAGATCTACAATAAGGACTTCTCACCGTACTCTAAGGGC
AACCTCAATCTGCACACAATCTACCTCCAGATGCTGTTCGATCAGCGCAATCTCAACAATGTGGTCTACA
AGCTGAACGGCGAGGCGGAGGTGTTCTACAGGCCAGCGAGCATCAACGATGAGGAGGTCATCATTCACAA
GGCCGGCGAGGAGATTAAGAACAAGAATTCTAAGAGGGCGGTGGACAAGCCAACCTCCAAGTTCGGCTAC
GACATCATTAAGGATAGGCGCTACTCAAAGGATAAGTTCATGCTCCATATCCCTGTGACCATGAACTTCG
GCGTCGACGAGACACGGAGGTTCAATGACGTGGTCAACGATGCGCTGCGGAATGATGAGAAGGTGAGGGT
CATCGGCATTGACAGGGGCGAGCGCAACCTCCTCTACGTGGTCGTGGTCGACACCGATGGCACAATCCTG
GAGCAGATTTCCCTGAATAGCATCATTAACAATGAGTACTCTATCGAGACAGATTACCATAAGCTCCTGG
ACGAGAAGGAGGGCGACCGCGATCGGGCCAGGAAGAACTGGACCACAATCGAGAATATTAAGGAGCTGAA
GGAGGGCTACCTGTCCCAGGTGGTCAACGTGATCGCCAAGCTCGTCCTGAAGTACAATGCGATCATTTGC
CTGGAGGACCTCAACTTCGGCTTCAAGCGCGGCCGGCAGAAGGTGGAGAAGCAGGTCTACCAGAAGTTCG
AGAAGATGCTCATCGACAAGCTCAATTACCTCGTGATCGATAAGTCCCGCAAGCAGGACAAGCCAGAGGA
GTTCGGCGGCGCCCTGAACGCGCTCCAGCTGACCTCAAAGTTCACATCTTTCAAGGATATGGGCAAGCAG
ACCGGCATCATCTACTACGTCCCTGCCTACCTCACATCCAAGATCGACCCGACCACAGGCTTCGCGAATC
TGTTCTACGTGAAGTACGAGAACGTCGAGAAGGCCAAGGAGTTCTTCAGCAGGTTCGATTCCATCAGCTA
CAACAATGAGTCAGGCTACTTCGAGTTCGCCTTCGATTACAAGAAGTTCACCGACAGGGCATGCGGCGCG
CGGAGCCAGTGGACCGTGTGCACATACGGCGAGAGGATCATTAAGTTCCGCAATACCGAGAAGAACAATA
GCTTCGACGATAAGACAATCGTCCTCTCAGAGGAGTTCAAGGAGCTGTTCAGCATCTACGGCATTTCATA
CGAGGACGGCGCCGAGCTGAAGAACAAGATCATGTCTGTGGATGAGGCGGACTTCTTCCGGTCCCTCACC
AGGCTGTTCCAGCAGACAATGCAGATGCGCAATTCATCTAACGACGTCACCCGGGATTACATCATTTCCC
CTATCATGAATGATCGGGGCGAGTTCTTCAACTCTGAGGCCTGCGACGCGTCCAAGCCAAAGGACGCCGA
TGCGAATGGCGCCTTCAATATCGCCAGGAAGGGCCTCTGGGTGCTGGAGCAGATTAGGAATACACCAAGC
GGCGACAAGCTCAACCTGGCCATGTCAAATGCGGAGTGGCTGGAGTACGCCCAGAGGAACCAGATC
